>Addgene plasmid #62047 | Tmem214 pmRFP-N2 (1348) | addgene partial sequence | sequence record 102586 | CMV-F 5'-CGCAAATGGGCGGTAGGCGTG-3'
GCAGAGCTGGTTTAGTGAACCGTCAGATCCGCTAGCGCTACCGGACTCAGATCTATGGCGACCAAGACGG
CGGGCGTGGGGCGGTGGGAGGTAGTGAAGAAGGGTCGGCGGCCTGGGGTCGGCGCCGGCGCCGGCGGCCG
AGGAGGCGGCAGGAACCGCAGGGCGCTCGGGGAAGCAAACGGAGTGTGGAAATACGACCTGACCCCTGCA
ATCCAGACCACAAGCACCCTTTATGAGCGGGGCTTTGAGAATATCATGAAGCGGCAGAATAAGGAGCAGG
TCCCACCCCCTGCTGTGGAACCTAAGAAACCAGGGAACAAGAAGCAGCCAAAGAAGGTGGCAACTCCTCA
CAACCAAAACCAGAAGCAGGGCCGCTTCCGCAGCCTGGAGGAAGCACTGAAAGCTCTGGATGTGGCAGAC
CTGCAGAAGGAACTGGACAAGAGCCAGAGTGTGTTCTCTGGAAACCAATCCATATGGTTGAAGGACCTGG
CCAGCTATCTCAACTACAAGCTACAAGCTCCTCTAAGTGAACCCACGCTGAGCCAGCATACTCATGATTA
TCCCTACAGCCTGGTGAGCCGGGAGCTACGTGGGATCATACGAGGGCTGCTGGCGAAGGCAGCGGGGTCT
CTGGAGCTCTTTTTTGACCACTGTCTGTTCACCATGTTGCAAGAGCTGGATAAGACACCAGGGGAGTCAC
TACATGGTTACCGCATCTGTATCCAGGCCATCCTGCAAGACAAGCCCAAGATTGCCACGGCAAACCTAGG
CAAGTTCCTGGAACTGCTGAGGTCCCACCAGAGCCGACCAGCAAAGTGTCTCACCATCATGTGGGCCCTG
GGTCAAGCAGGTTTTGCCAACCTCACCGAGGGACTGAAAGTGTGGCTGGGGATCATGCTGCCTGTGCTGG
GCATCAAGTCTCTGTCTCCCTTTGCCATCACATACCTGGATCGGCTGCTCCTGATGCATCC
