>Addgene plasmid #62047 | Tmem214 pmRFP-N2 (1348) | addgene partial sequence | sequence record 102738 | mCherry-R 5'-TTGGTCACCTTCAGCTTGG-3'
CCTCGATCTCGAACTCGTGGCCGTTCACGGAGCCCTCCATGCGCACCTTGAAGCGCATGAACTCCTTGAT
GACGTCCTCGGAGGAACGGCCCATGGCCATTCGGATCCCGGGCCCGCGGTACCGTCGACTCTGCTGGGAT
ATCAGGGCAAGTGCCCAGTCCAAGAAAGCCACTGTAATGTCCTGTAGGCAAAGCCAGGTCCAGTGGACAG
CCTCACTGAGCTGTGTCTTCATGCAGTCCCAGGTCACCTCACCTCTGCATGCCTCATGGCAGTGCTCCTG
GGCCCAGGCCAGGGCCTCAAGCAAGAGGTGCCACAGTGGCAGCAGCACATTCTGGTGGAAAAGCAGGGGC
AGCTCTCTCAGATAGCGGAGTAGCTGATTCACGGAATCGGGGAGCTGGATCTGTAGCCTCTGAGAGAGAC
TGGTGAGACTGTCACCAAACCACGCAAGGTGAGAGGCACAGTGGGCAGAAAGGAAGCTGACTGTGGCATT
GGTGTGAGCCCAGGCCAGCTGCAAGCTGGGCCGCACCACGGTGAGCAGGTGGGAGCCCCAGAGCGGCAGT
GTCTCCCCCAGCCAGCTGTAGCCTTGCAGACTGTAGGAGTAGAGCTTGGCACACGCTTGTTGGCTAGCAG
GTAAGAAGCCAGATGATCGAAGCAACCGGCCAGTAAGGGAGGCCTGGAAGGAGCTGTGTGACCGGAGGTC
ATGGCACAGGAAGCCTACAGCGAAGACCAGCAGCAACAGGAGGAGCCGCGTCCAGGGCAGCCGAGGACCC
TGAACCTGCTGCAACAGGCCCTTGCAGGCCATGTCACAGGTGACGACATCCTGGTTGTTACTGCTACCCT
TCCTCAGCAGCTCCTGGTTGGTAAGCTTGAGGGACTGAATGG
