[The description below was written by a language model from this plasmid's Addgene catalogue record.]
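Description:
Tmem214 pmRFP-N2 (1348) is a mammalian expression plasmid built on the pmRFP-N2 backbone, whose manufacturer is not recorded. It is maintained in bacteria as a high-copy plasmid under kanamycin selection. No feature table accompanies the record, so the origin of replication, polyadenylation signal and any mammalian selection marker are not documented here, and the cloning method used to introduce the insert is listed as unknown.

The payload is the human TMEM214 coding sequence (also known as PP446), placed downstream of the CMV promoter, a strong constitutive viral promoter widely used for transient expression in cultured mammalian cells. As the "N2" naming convention suggests, the insert sits upstream of the fluorescent protein, so that TMEM214 is produced with monomeric red fluorescent protein (mRFP) fused to its C terminus; the tag is supplied by the backbone. The monomeric nature of mRFP makes it less likely than oligomeric red fluorescent proteins to drive artificial clustering of a membrane protein.

The stated purpose is mammalian expression of a nuclear envelope transmembrane protein. The construct derives from work identifying novel nuclear envelope transmembrane proteins in skeletal muscle and examining their cytoskeletal associations. A red fluorescent fusion of this kind is suited to visualising the subcellular distribution of TMEM214 by fluorescence microscopy in transfected cells, for example to assess nuclear envelope targeting or co-localisation with other labelled structures, although the record itself does not detail specific applications.
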