Addgene plasmid #62047: Tmem214 pmRFP-N2 (1348)
Purpose: mammalian expression of nuclear envelope transmembrane protein
Depositing lab: Eric Schirmer. Depositing organization: University of Edinburgh. Publication: Several novel nuclear envelope transmembrane proteins identified in skeletal muscle have cytoskeletal associations. Wilkie GS, Korfali N, Swanson SK, Malik P, Srsen V, Batrakou DG, de las Heras J, Zuleger N, Kerr AR, Florens L, Schirmer EC. Mol Cell Proteomics. 2011 Jan;10(1):M110.003129. doi: 10.1074/mcp.M110.003129. Epub 2010 Sep 27. PubMed 20876400.
Backbone
  Vector backbone: pmRFP-N2
  Backbone manufacturer: unknown
  Vector type: Mammalian Expression
Growth in bacteria
  Bacterial resistance: Kanamycin, 50 μg/mL
  Growth temperature: 37°C
  Growth strain: DH5alpha
  Copy number: High Copy
Gene/Insert
  Gene/Insert name: Tmem214
  Species: H. sapiens (human)
  GenBank ID: AAH68479.1
  Entrez Gene: TMEM214 (a.k.a. PP446)
  Promoter: CMV
  Tag / fusion protein: mRFP (C terminal on backbone)
  Cloning method: Unknown
  Sequencing primers: 5′ CMV-F; 3′ mRFP1-R
Terms and licenses: Academic/Nonprofit Terms; Industry Terms: Not Available to Industry
How to cite: Tmem214 pmRFP-N2 (1348) was a gift from Eric Schirmer (Addgene plasmid # 62047 ; http://n2t.net/addgene:62047 ; RRID:Addgene_62047)
